Addgene plasmid #157199: pD649-HAsp-GPA33-COMP5AP-AviTag-9xHis
Purpose: Mammalian expression of cell-surface protein extracellular domain fused to COMP5AP-AviTag-9xHis. Protein is secreted from cells.
Depositing lab: Chris Garcia. Depositing organization: Stanford University. Publication: A Human IgSF Cell-Surface Interactome Reveals a Complex Network of Protein-Protein Interactions. Wojtowicz WM, Vielmetter J, Fernandes RA, Siepe DH, Eastman CL, Chisholm GB, Cox S, Klock H, Anderson PW, Rue SM, Miller JJ, Glaser SM, Bragstad ML, Vance J, Lam AW, Lesley SA, Zinn K, Garcia KC. Cell. 2020 Aug 20;182(4):1027-1043.e17. doi: 10.1016/j.cell.2020.07.025. PubMed 32822567.
Backbone
  Vector backbone: pD649
  Backbone size w/o insert (bp): 7153
  Vector type: Mammalian Expression
Growth in bacteria
  Bacterial resistance: Ampicillin, 100 μg/mL
  Growth temperature: 37°C
  Growth strain: DH5alpha
  Copy number: High Copy
Gene/Insert
  Gene/Insert name: GPA33
  Species: H. sapiens (human)
  Insert size (bp): 642
  Entrez Gene: GPA33 (a.k.a. A33)
  Promoter: CMV/SP6
  Tag / fusion protein: COMP5AP-AviTag-9xHis (C terminal on backbone)
  Cloning method: Restriction Enzyme; 5′ cloning site GCGGCCGC (not destroyed); 3′ cloning site GGCGCGCC (not destroyed)
  Sequencing primers: 5′ ATTTAGGTGACACTATAG; 3′ CGTCGCACTCCATCACGGTG
Resource information
  A portion of this plasmid was derived from a plasmid made by: synthesis by ThermoFisher
Terms and licenses: Academic/Nonprofit Terms; Industry Terms: Not Available to Industry
Depositor comments: Some plasmids in this collection may have an IS4-like element ISVsa5 family transposase upstream of the CMV promoter.
How to cite: pD649-HAsp-GPA33-COMP5AP-AviTag-9xHis was a gift from Chris Garcia (Addgene plasmid # 157199 ; http://n2t.net/addgene:157199 ; RRID:Addgene_157199)
