[The description below was written by a language model from this plasmid's Addgene catalogue record and pLannotate feature annotations shown in this document.]
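Description:
pD649-HAsp-GPA33-COMP5AP-AviTag-9xHis is a mammalian expression plasmid of about 7.8 kb, built on the pD649 backbone, for producing a secreted, tagged form of the extracellular domain of human GPA33 (A33), an immunoglobulin-superfamily cell-surface protein. It is propagated in E. coli as a high-copy plasmid from a ColE1/pUC-type origin under ampicillin selection (AmpR). A second cassette, driven by the SV40 early promoter together with the bacterial EM7 promoter and ending in an SV40 poly(A) signal, encodes puromycin N-acetyltransferase, which would allow selection of transfected mammalian cells. The short KanR, lacZα, ble and f1 ori matches in the annotation appear to be non-functional backbone remnants. The depositor cautions that some plasmids in this collection may carry an IS4-like transposase insertion upstream of the CMV promoter, though no such element is annotated here.

Expression is driven by the CMV immediate-early enhancer and promoter, followed by a fragment of CMV intron A, and terminated by the bGH poly(A) signal. An SP6 promoter sits just upstream of the coding region and serves as a sequencing-primer site. The open reading frame begins with a leader peptide: the name indicates "HAsp", while the annotation tool matches part of this region to an IgH signal sequence. The roughly 640 bp GPA33 ectodomain follows, cloned between retained NotI and AscI sites. Downstream, on the backbone, are the coiled-coil region of rat cartilage oligomeric matrix protein (COMP), which assembles the fusion into pentamers, and human placental alkaline phosphatase as an enzymatic reporter. An AviTag for site-specific biotinylation and a polyhistidine tag for affinity purification complete the fusion; the His tag is named as 9xHis but annotated as 8xHis. The multimeric, enzyme-labelled protein suits avidity-based binding assays, in keeping with the associated screen of human IgSF cell-surface protein interactions.
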