Features (pLannotate 1.2.2; 24 found; start..end, strand, type, name):
    119..143     -  CDS            KanR (fragment): aminoglycoside phosphotransferase; aph(3')-Ia; confers resistance to kanamycin
    254..842     +  rep_origin     ori: high-copy-number ColE1/pMB1/pBR322/pUC origin of replication
   1067..1084    +  terminator     rrnB T2 terminator (fragment): transcription terminator T2 from the E. coli rrnB gene
   1109..1128    -  CDS            lacZα (fragment): LacZα fragment of β-galactosidase; lacZ fragment
   1584..1600    +  protein_bind   lac operator: The lac repressor binds to the lac operator to inhibit transcription in E. coli. This inhibition can be relieved by adding lactose or isopropyl-β-D-thiogalactopyranoside (IPTG). lac repressor encoded by lacI
   1843..2146    +  enhancer       CMV enhancer: human cytomegalovirus immediate early enhancer
   2147..2350    +  promoter       CMV promoter: human cytomegalovirus (CMV) immediate early promoter
   2486..2529    +  intron         CMV intron (fragment): modified intron A from human cytomegalovirus
   2581..2599    +  promoter       SP6 promoter: promoter for bacteriophage SP6 RNA polymerase
   2603..2640    +  CDS            IgH signal sequence (fragment): signal sequence from the mouse immunoglobulin heavy chain variable region
   2746..3390    +  CDS            GPA33 (fragment): GPA33_HUMAN - Experimental evidence at protein level: Swiss-Prot protein existence level 1. May play a role in cell-cell recognition and signaling. From Homo sapiens (Human).
   3487..3666    +  CDS            Comp (fragment): COMP_RAT - Experimental evidence at protein level: Swiss-Prot protein existence level 1. May play a role in the structural integrity of cartilage via its interaction with other extracellular matrix proteins such as the collagens and fibronectin. Can mediate the interaction of chondrocytes with the cartilage extracellular matrix through interaction with cell surface integrin receptors. Could play a role in the pathogenesis of osteoarthritis. Potent suppressor of apoptosis in both primary chondrocytes and transformed cells. Suppresses apoptosis by blocking the activation of caspase-3 and by indu
   3654..5106    +  CDS            SEAP (fragment): secreted alkaline phosphatase from human placenta The natural enzyme has a C-terminal transmembrane sequence that is replaced by a GPI anchor.
   5131..5172    +  CDS            AviTag™ (fragment): peptide tag that allows for enzymatic biotinylation
   5176..5199    +  CDS            8xHis: 8xHis affinity tag
   5345..5456    +  polyA_signal   bGH poly(A) signal: bovine growth hormone polyadenylation signal
   5457..5565    +  rep_origin     f1 ori (fragment): f1 bacteriophage origin of replication; arrow indicates direction of (+) strand synthesis
   5579..5908    +  promoter       SV40 promoter: SV40 enhancer and early promoter
   5956..6003    +  promoter       EM7 promoter: synthetic bacterial promoter&nbsp
   6022..6621    +  CDS            PuroR (fragment): puromycin N-acetyltransferase; pac from Streptomyces; confers resistance to puromycin
   6631..6756    +  CDS            ble (fragment): BLE_KLEPN - Experimental evidence at protein level: Swiss-Prot protein existence level 1. Binding protein with a strong affinity to the bleomycin family of antibiotics. Binds to CL990; an antimitotic-antibiotic compound. From Klebsiella pneumoniae.
   6751..6872    +  polyA_signal   SV40 poly(A) signal: SV40 polyadenylation signal
   6925..7785    -  CDS            AmpR: β-lactamase; bla; confers resistance to ampicillin, carbenicillin, and related antibiotics
   7788..89      -  promoter       AmpR promoter (fragment) (across the origin): bla
>Addgene plasmid #157199 | pD649-HAsp-GPA33-COMP5AP-AviTag-9xHis | depositor full sequence | sequence record 303507 | Full Sequence
TTTCAATATTATTGAAGCATTTATCAGGGTTATTGTCTCATGAGCGGATACATATTTGAATGTATTTAGA
AAAATAAACAAATAGGGGTCAGTGTTACAACCAATTAACCAATTCTGAACATTATCGCGAGCCCATTTAT
ACCTGAATATGGCTCATAACACCCCTTGCTCATGACCAAAATCCCTTAACGTGAGTTACGCGCGCGTCGT
TCCACTGAGCGTCAGACCCCGTAGAAAAGATCAAAGGATCTTCTTGAGATCCTTTTTTTCTGCGCGTAAT
CTGCTGCTTGCAAACAAAAAAACCACCGCTACCAGCGGTGGTTTGTTTGCCGGATCAAGAGCTACCAACT
CTTTTTCCGAAGGTAACTGGCTTCAGCAGAGCGCAGATACCAAATACTGTTCTTCTAGTGTAGCCGTAGT
TAGCCCACCACTTCAAGAACTCTGTAGCACCGCCTACATACCTCGCTCTGCTAATCCTGTTACCAGTGGC
TGCTGCCAGTGGCGATAAGTCGTGTCTTACCGGGTTGGACTCAAGACGATAGTTACCGGATAAGGCGCAG
CGGTCGGGCTGAACGGGGGGTTCGTGCACACAGCCCAGCTTGGAGCGAACGACCTACACCGAACTGAGAT
ACCTACAGCGTGAGCTATGAGAAAGCGCCACGCTTCCCGAAGGGAGAAAGGCGGACAGGTATCCGGTAAG
CGGCAGGGTCGGAACAGGAGAGCGCACGAGGGAGCTTCCAGGGGGAAACGCCTGGTATCTTTATAGTCCT
GTCGGGTTTCGCCACCTCTGACTTGAGCGTCGATTTTTGTGATGCTCGTCAGGGGGGCGGAGCCTATGGA
AAAACGCCAGCAACGCGGCCTTTTTACGGTTCCTGGCCTTTTGCTGGCCTTTTGCTCACATGTTCTTTCC
TGCGTTATCCCCTGATTCTGTGGATAACCGTATTACCGCCTTTGAGTGAGCTGATACCGCTCGCCGCAGC
CGAACGACCGAGCGCAGCGAGTCAGTGAGCGAGGAAGCGGAAGGCGAGAGTAGGGAACTGCCAGGCATCA
AACTAAGCAGAAGGCCCCTGACGGATGGCCTTTTTGCGTTTCTACAAACTCTTTCTGTGTTGTAAAACGA
CGGCCAGTCTTAAGCTCGGGCCCCCTGGGCGGTTCTGATAACGAGTAATCGTTAATCCGCAAATAACGTA
AAAACCCGCTTCGGCGGGTTTTTTTATGGGGGGAGTTTAGGGAAAGAGCATTTGTCAGAATATTTAAGGG
CGCCTGTCACTTTGCTTGATATATGAGAATTATTTAACCTTATAAATGAGAAAAAAGCAACGCACTTTAA
ATAAGATACGTTGCTTTTTCGATTGATGAACACCTATAATTAAACTATTCATCTATTATTTATGATTTTT
TGTATATACAATATTTCTAGTTTGTTAAAGAGAATTAAGAAAATAAATCTCGAAAATAATAAAGGGAAAA
TCAGTTTTTGATATCAAAATTATACATGTCAACGATAATACAAAATATAATACAAACTATAAGATGTTAT
CAGTATTTATTATCATTTAGAATAAATTTTGTGTCGCCCTTAATTGTGAGCGGATAACAATTACGAGCTT
CATGCACAGTGGCGTTGACTCAATATTGGCCATTAGCCATATTATTCATTGGTTATATAGCATAAATCAA
TATTGGCTATTGGCCATTGCATACGTTGTATCTATATCATAATATGTACATTTATATTGGCTCATGTCCA
ATATGACCGCCATGTTGGCATTGATTATTGACTAGTTATTAATAGTAATCAATTACGGGGTCATTAGTTC
ATAGCCCATATATGGAGTTCCGCGTTACATAACTTACGGTAAATGGCCCGCCTGGCTGACCGCCCAACGA
CCCCCGCCCATTGACGTCAATAATGACGTATGTTCCCATAGTAACGCCAATAGGGACTTTCCATTGACGT
CAATGGGTGGAGTATTTACGGTAAACTGCCCACTTGGCAGTACATCAAGTGTATCATATGCCAAGTACGC
CCCCTATTGACGTCAATGACGGTAAATGGCCCGCCTGGCATTATGCCCAGTACATGACCTTATGGGACTT
TCCTACTTGGCAGTACATCTACGTATTAGTCATCGCTATTACCATGGTGATGCGGTTTTGGCAGTACATC
AATGGGCGTGGATAGCGGTTTGACTCACGGGGATTTCCAAGTCTCCACCCCATTGACGTCAATGGGAGTT
TGTTTTGGCACCAAAATCAACGGGACTTTCCAAAATGTCGTAACAACTCCGCCCCATTGACGCAAATGGG
CGGTAGGCGTGTACGGTGGGAGGTCTATATAAGCAGAGCTCGTTTAGTGAACCGTCAGATCGCCTGGAGA
CGCCATCCACGCTGTTTTGACCTCCATAGAAGACACCGGGACCGATCCAGCCTCCGCGGCCGGGAACGGT
GCATTGGAACGCGGATTCCCCGTGCCAAGAGTGACGTAAGTACCGCCTATAGAGTCTATAGGCCCACCCC
CTTGGCTTCGTTAGAACGCGGCTACAATTAATACATAACCTTATGTATCATACACATACGATTTAGGTGA
CACTATAGAATAACATCCACTTTGCCTTTCTCTCCACAGGTGTCCACTCCCAGGTCCAACTGCACCTCGG
TTCTATCGAAAACGCGCCTGCTAGCGCCACCATGAAGACCATCATTGCCCTGAGCTACATCTTCTGCCTG
GTGTTCGCTGCGGCCGCCATTTCTGTGGAAACACCCCAGGATGTGCTGAGAGCCAGCCAGGGAAAAAGCG
TGACCCTGCCTTGTACCTACCACACCAGCACAAGCAGCAGAGAAGGCCTGATCCAGTGGGACAAGCTGCT
GCTGACACACACCGAGAGAGTGGTCATCTGGCCCTTCAGCAACAAGAACTACATCCACGGCGAGCTGTAC
AAGAACCGGGTGTCCATCTCCAACAACGCCGAGCAGTCTGACGCCAGCATCACCATCGATCAGCTGACCA
TGGCCGACAACGGCACCTACGAGTGTAGCGTGTCCCTGATGAGCGACCTGGAAGGCAACACCAAAAGCAG
AGTCAGACTCCTGGTGCTGGTGCCTCCTAGCAAGCCTGAGTGTGGAATCGAGGGCGAGACAATCATCGGC
AACAACATCCAGCTGACCTGCCAGAGCAAAGAGGGCAGCCCTACACCTCAGTACAGCTGGAAGCGGTACA
ACATCCTGAATCAAGAGCAGCCCCTGGCTCAGCCTGCTTCTGGACAGCCTGTGTCTCTGAAGAACATCAG
CACCGACACCAGCGGCTACTACATCTGCACCAGCAGCAATGAGGAAGGCACCCAGTTCTGCAACATCACA
GTGGCTGTGCGGAGCCCCAGCATGAACGTTGGCGCGCCGGAAGATCAAGTTGATCCAAGATTGATTGATG
GCAAGGGCGGATCTCTGGAGGTGCTGTTCCAGGGACCAGGCGGAAGCGGCAATCCCGGCGGCGATCTGGC
CCCCCAGATGCTGCGCGAGCTGCAGGAGACCAATGCCGCCCTGCAGGACGTGCGCGAGCTGCTGCGCCAC
CGCGTGAAGGAGATCACCTTCCTGAAGAACACCGTGATGGAGTGCGACGCCTGCGGTATGCAGCCCTCTA
GAGGCTCCGGCTCCATCATCCCAGTTGAGGAGGAGAACCCGGACTTCTGGAACCGCGAGGCAGCCGAGGC
CCTGGGTGCCGCCAAGAAGCTGCAGCCTGCACAGACAGCCGCCAAGAACCTCATCATCTTCCTGGGCGAT
GGGATGGGGGTGTCTACGGTGACAGCTGCCAGGATCCTAAAAGGGCAGAAGAAGGACAAACTGGGGCCTG
AGATACCCCTGGCCATGGACCGCTTCCCATATGTGGCTCTGTCCAAGACATACAATGTAGACAAACATGT
GCCAGACAGTGGAGCCACAGCCACGGCCTACCTGTGCGGGGTCAAGGGCAACTTCCAGACCATTGGCTTG
AGTGCAGCCGCCCGCTTTAACCAGTGCAACACGACACGCGGCAACGAGGTCATCTCCGTGATGAATCGGG
CCAAGAAAGCAGGGAAGTCAGTGGGAGTGGTAACCACCACACGAGTGCAGCACGCCTCGCCAGCCGGCAC
CTACGCCCACACGGTGAACCGCAACTGGTACTCGGACGCCGACGTGCCTGCCTCGGCCCGCCAGGAGGGG
TGCCAGGACATCGCTACGCAGCTCATCTCCAACATGGACATTGACGTGATCCTAGGTGGAGGCCGAAAGT
ACATGTTTCGCATGGGAACCCCAGACCCTGAGTACCCAGATGACTACAGCCAAGGTGGGACCAGGCTGGA
CGGGAAGAATCTGGTGCAGGAATGGCTGGCGAAGCGCCAGGGTGCCCGGTATGTGTGGAACCGCACTGAG
CTCATGCAGGCTTCCCTGGACCCGTCTGTGACCCATCTCATGGGTCTCTTTGAGCCTGGAGACATGAAAT
ACGAGATCCACCGAGACTCCACACTGGACCCCTCCCTGATGGAGATGACAGAGGCTGCCCTGCGCCTGCT
GAGCAGGAACCCCCGCGGCTTCTTCCTCTTCGTGGAGGGTGGTCGCATCGACCATGGTCATCATGAAAGC
AGGGCTTACCGGGCACTGACTGAGACGATCATGTTCGACGACGCCATTGAGAGGGCGGGCCAGCTCACCA
GCGAGGAGGACACGCTGAGCCTCGTCACTGCCGACCACTCCCACGTCTTCTCCTTCGGAGGCTACCCCCT
GCGAGGGAGCTCCATCTTCGGGCTGGCCCCTGGCAAGGCCCGGGACAGGAAGGCCTACACGGTCCTCCTA
TACGGAAACGGTCCAGGCTATGTGCTCAAGGACGGCGCCCGGCCGGATGTTACCGAGAGCGAGAGCGGGA
GCCCCGAGTATCGGCAGCAGTCAGCAGTGCCCCTGGACGAAGAGACCCACGCAGGCGAGGACGTGGCGGT
GTTCGCGCGCGGCCCGCAGGCGCACCTGGTTCACGGCGTGCAGGAGCAGACCTTCATAGCGCACGTCATG
GCCTTCGCCGCCTGCCTGGAGCCCTACACCGCCTGCGACCTGGCGCCCCCCGCCGGCACCACCGACGCCG
CGCACCCGGGTGGCGGAGGACTGAACGACATCTTCGAGGCTCAGAAAATCGAATGGCACGAACATCACCA
TCACCATCACCATCACCATTAAGGCCGGCCTGTAGTCACTGGCACAACGCGTTACCCGGTAAGCCAATCG
GGTATACACGGTCGTCATACTGCAGACAGGGTTCTTCTACTTTGCAAGATAGTCTTGAGTAGTAAAATAA
ATAGATAGAGAAAATCAGCCTCGACTGTGCCTTCTAGTTGCCAGCCATCTGTTGTTTGCCCCTCCCCCGT
GCCTTCCTTGACCCTGGAAGGTGCCACTCCCACTGTCCTTTCCTAATAAAATGAGGAAATTGCATCACAA
CACTCAACCCTATCTCGGTCTATTCTTTTGATTTATAAGGGATTTTGCCGATTTCGGCCTATTGGTTAAA
AAATGAGCTGATTTAACAAAAATTTAACGCGAATTAATTCTGTGGAATGTGTGTCAGTTAGGGTGTGGAA
AGTCCCCAGGCTCCCCAGCAGGCAGAAGTATGCAAAGCATGCATCTCAATTAGTCAGCAACCAGGTGTGG
AAAGTCCCCAGGCTCCCCAGCAGGCAGAAGTATGCAAAGCATGCATCTCAATTAGTCAGCAACCATAGTC
CCGCCCCTAACTCCGCCCATCCCGCCCCTAACTCCGCCCAGTTCCGCCCATTCTCCGCCCCATGGCTGAC
TAATTTTTTTTATTTATGCAGAGGCCGAGGCCGCCTCTGCCTCTGAGCTATTCCAGAAGTAGTGAGGAGG
CTTTTTTGGAGGCCTAGGCTTTTGCAAAAAGCTCCCGGGAGCTTGTATATCCATTTTCGGATCTGATCAG
CACGTGTTGACAATTAATCATCGGCATAGTATATCGGCATAGTATAATACGACAAGGTGAGGAACTAAAC
CATGACCGAGTACAAGCCCACGGTGCGCCTCGCCACCCGCGACGACGTCCCCAGGGCCGTACGCACCCTC
GCCGCCGCGTTCGCCGACTACCCCGCCACGCGCCACACCGTCGATCCGGACCGCCACATCGAGCGGGTCA
CCGAGCTGCAAGAACTCTTCCTCACGCGCGTCGGGCTCGACATCGGCAAGGTGTGGGTCGCGGACGACGG
CGCCGCGGTGGCGGTCTGGACCACGCCGGAGAGCGTCGAAGCGGGGGCGGTGTTCGCCGAGATCGGCCCG
CGCATGGCCGAGTTGAGCGGTTCCCGGCTGGCCGCGCAGCAACAGATGGAAGGCCTCCTGGCGCCGCACC
GGCCCAAGGAGCCCGCGTGGTTCCTGGCCACCGTCGGCGTCTCGCCCGACCACCAGGGCAAGGGTCTGGG
CAGCGCCGTCGTGCTCCCCGGAGTGGAGGCGGCCGAGCGCGCCGGGGTGCCCGCCTTCCTGGAGACATCC
GCGCCCCGCAACCTCCCCTTCTACGAGCGGCTCGGCTTCACCGTCACCGCCGACGTCGAGGTGCCCGAAG
GACCGCGCACCTGGTGCATGACCCGCAAGCCCGGTGCCTGACACGTGCTACGAGATTTCGATTCCACCGC
CGCCTTCTATGAAAGGTTGGGCTTCGGAATCGTTTTCCGGGACGCCGGCTGGATGATCCTCCAGCGCGGG
GATCTCATGCTGGAGTTCTTCGCCCACCCCAACTTGTTTATTGCAGCTTATAATGGTTACAAATAAAGCA
ATAGCATCACAAATTTCACAAATAAAGCATTTTTTTCACTGCATTCTAGTTGTGGTTTGTCCAAACTCAT
CAATGTATCTTATCATGTCTGTATACCGTCGACCTCTAGCTAGAGCTTGGCGTAATCATGGTCATTACCA
ATGCTTAATCAGTGAGGCACCTATCTCAGCGATCTGTCTATTTCGTTCATCCATAGTTGCCTGACTCCCC
GTCGTGTAGATAACTACGATACGGGAGGGCTTACCATCTGGCCCCAGCGCTGCGATGATACCGCGAGAAC
CACGCTCACCGGCTCCGGATTTATCAGCAATAAACCAGCCAGCCGGAAGGGCCGAGCGCAGAAGTGGTCC
TGCAACTTTATCCGCCTCCATCCAGTCTATTAATTGTTGCCGGGAAGCTAGAGTAAGTAGTTCGCCAGTT
AATAGTTTGCGCAACGTTGTTGCCATCGCTACAGGCATCGTGGTGTCACGCTCGTCGTTTGGTATGGCTT
CATTCAGCTCCGGTTCCCAACGATCAAGGCGAGTTACATGATCCCCCATGTTGTGCAAAAAAGCGGTTAG
CTCCTTCGGTCCTCCGATCGTTGTCAGAAGTAAGTTGGCCGCAGTGTTATCACTCATGGTTATGGCAGCA
CTGCATAATTCTCTTACTGTCATGCCATCCGTAAGATGCTTTTCTGTGACTGGTGAGTACTCAACCAAGT
CATTCTGAGAATAGTGTATGCGGCGACCGAGTTGCTCTTGCCCGGCGTCAATACGGGATAATACCGCGCC
ACATAGCAGAACTTTAAAAGTGCTCATCATTGGAAAACGTTCTTCGGGGCGAAAACTCTCAAGGATCTTA
CCGCTGTTGAGATCCAGTTCGATGTAACCCACTCGTGCACCCAACTGATCTTCAGCATCTTTTACTTTCA
CCAGCGTTTCTGGGTGAGCAAAAACAGGAAGGCAAAATGCCGCAAAAAAGGGAATAAGGGCGACACGGAA
ATGTTGAATACTCATATTCTTCCTT
