>Addgene plasmid #157199 | pD649-HAsp-GPA33-COMP5AP-AviTag-9xHis | depositor partial sequence | sequence record 303508 | insert (extracellular domain)
ATTTCTGTGGAAACACCCCAGGATGTGCTGAGAGCCAGCCAGGGAAAAAGCGTGACCCTGCCTTGTACCT
ACCACACCAGCACAAGCAGCAGAGAAGGCCTGATCCAGTGGGACAAGCTGCTGCTGACACACACCGAGAG
AGTGGTCATCTGGCCCTTCAGCAACAAGAACTACATCCACGGCGAGCTGTACAAGAACCGGGTGTCCATC
TCCAACAACGCCGAGCAGTCTGACGCCAGCATCACCATCGATCAGCTGACCATGGCCGACAACGGCACCT
ACGAGTGTAGCGTGTCCCTGATGAGCGACCTGGAAGGCAACACCAAAAGCAGAGTCAGACTCCTGGTGCT
GGTGCCTCCTAGCAAGCCTGAGTGTGGAATCGAGGGCGAGACAATCATCGGCAACAACATCCAGCTGACC
TGCCAGAGCAAAGAGGGCAGCCCTACACCTCAGTACAGCTGGAAGCGGTACAACATCCTGAATCAAGAGC
AGCCCCTGGCTCAGCCTGCTTCTGGACAGCCTGTGTCTCTGAAGAACATCAGCACCGACACCAGCGGCTA
CTACATCTGCACCAGCAGCAATGAGGAAGGCACCCAGTTCTGCAACATCACAGTGGCTGTGCGGAGCCCC
AGCATGAACGTT
